Addgene plasmid #33382: atp2c1_R (OZ568)
Depositing lab: Keith Joung. Depositing organization: Massachusetts General Hospital. Publication: Rapid "open-source" engineering of customized zinc-finger nucleases for highly efficient gene modification. Maeder ML, Thibodeau-Beganny S, Osiak A, Wright DA, Anthony RM, Eichtinger M, Jiang T, Foley JE, Winfrey RJ, Townsend JA, Unger-Wallace E, Sander JD, Muller-Lerch F, Fu F, Pearlberg J, Goebel C, Dassie JP, Pruett-Miller SM, Porteus MH, Sgroi DC, Iafrate AJ, Dobbs D, McCray PB, Cathomen T, Voytas DF, Joung JK. Mol Cell. 2008 Jul 25. 31(2):294-301. 10.1016/j.molcel.2008.06.016 PubMed 18657511.
Backbone
  Vector backbone: MG414
  Backbone size w/o insert (bp): 5493
  Vector type: Zebrafish Targeting
Growth in bacteria
  Bacterial resistance: Kanamycin, 50 μg/mL
  Growth temperature: 37°C
  Growth strain: XL1 Blue
  Growth instructions: Requires a bacterial strain such as XL1 Blue, that expresses the lacIq allele of lac repressor
  Copy number: Low Copy
Gene/Insert
  Gene/Insert name: Zinc finger array targeting atp2c1 (alt name: atp2c1)
  Species: D. rerio (zebrafish)
  Insert size (bp): 270
  GenBank ID: ENSDARG00000060197
  Entrez Gene: atp2c1
  Cloning method: Restriction Enzyme; 5′ cloning site XbaI (not destroyed); 3′ cloning site BamHI (not destroyed)
  Sequencing primers: 5′ OK.61 GGGTAGTACGATGACGGAACCTGTC
Terms and licenses: Academic/Nonprofit Terms; Industry Terms: Not Available to Industry
Depositor comments: This plasmid encodes a zinc finger array targeting half of a target sequence in the zebrafish gene atp2c1. Please note that this plasmid does NOT contain the atp2c1 sequence. Users must order the complementary plasmid atp2c1_L (OZ567) [Addgene plasmid 33381] in order to create a zinc finger nuclease (ZFN) pair to introduce targeted mutations into this specific zebrafish gene. Users will also need to clone the zinc finger (ZF) insert of this plasmid into a zinc finger nuclease (ZFN) vector to express a FOKI fusion product. Examples of possible ZFN expression vectors that can be used are: pST1374 (Addgene plasmid 13426), pMLM290/292 (Addgene plasmids 21872 & 21873), pMLM800/802 (Addgene plasmids 27202 & 27203). The difference between pMLM800/802 and pMLM290/292 is the length of the “spacer” sequence in the full ZFN target site. If the spacer is 7 bp, scientists should use pMLM800/802. If the spacer is 5 or 6 bps, scientists should use pMLM290/292. pMLM290/292 is identical to pST1374 except that it harbors two mutations in the FokI nuclease domain (Q486E, I499L; aka the “-“ mutation see Miller et al., Nat. Biotech 2007, PMID 17603475) which confers heterodimeric behavior on these domains This zinc finger array was tested for binding activity to the sequence 5'-GCTGATGGA-3' in a bacterial two hybrid assay, and resulted in 14.13 fold activation. However, this array has not yet been tested for activity as a zinc finger nuclease (i.e. for its ability to induce mutations at the intended locus). Scientists using this zinc finger array in a publication should notify and acknowledge NIH grant number R01 GM088040 in the publication. Other Articles: "Oligomerized pool engineering (OPEN): an 'open-source' protocol for making customized zinc-finger arrays." Maeder ML et al. (Nat Protoc. 2009 Sept 17. 4(10):1471-1501. Pubmed ID: 19798082) "Targeted mutagenesis in zebrafish using customized zinc-finger nucleases." Foley JE et al. (Nat Protoc. 2009 Dec 3. 4(12):1855-1867. Pubmed ID: 20010934)
How to cite: atp2c1_R (OZ568) was a gift from Keith Joung (Addgene plasmid # 33382 ; http://n2t.net/addgene:33382 ; RRID:Addgene_33382)
