[The description below was written by a language model from this plasmid's Addgene catalogue record.]
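Description:
atp2c1_R (OZ568) is a low-copy, kanamycin-selected bacterial plasmid built on the MG414 backbone (about 5.5 kb without insert) and catalogued as a zebrafish-targeting reagent. It carries a roughly 270 bp insert encoding an engineered zinc finger array, cloned between XbaI and BamHI sites that both remain intact, so the array can be excised again. The record notes that propagation requires a host carrying the lacIq allele of the lac repressor, which implies lac-regulated expression from the backbone. However, the promoter, origin of replication and any fusion partner are not stated, and no feature table is provided.

The array was made by the OPEN (oligomerized pool engineering) selection approach and recognises one 9 bp half-site, the "right" half, of a nuclease target within the zebrafish gene atp2c1. The plasmid does not contain any atp2c1 sequence itself. Binding to the half-site was confirmed in a bacterial two-hybrid assay, giving about 14-fold reporter activation, but the array has not been tested as a nuclease for inducing mutations at the intended locus.

The plasmid is a source of the DNA-binding module rather than a ready-to-use nuclease. The zinc finger coding fragment must be subcloned into a separate ZFN expression vector to fuse it to the FokI cleavage domain. The choice of vector depends on the spacer length between the half-sites (5–6 bp versus 7 bp), and some of the suggested vectors carry FokI mutations that confer heterodimeric behaviour. It must also be paired with the complementary left-half construct, atp2c1_L (OZ567), to form a ZFN pair for targeted mutagenesis of atp2c1 in zebrafish.
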