>Addgene plasmid #33382 | atp2c1_R (OZ568) | depositor partial sequence | sequence record 39918 | atp2c1_R (OZ568) sequence 270 bps
TCTAGACCCGGGGAGCGCCCCTTCCAGTGTCGCATTTGCATGCGGAACTTTTCGGACAAAACCAAATTGC
GTGTTCATACCCGTACTCATACCGGTGAAAAACCGTTTCAGTGTCGGATCTGTATGCGAAATTTCTCCGT
TCGTCATAACTTGACCCGTCATCTACGTACGCACACCGGCGAGAAGCCATTCCAATGCCGAATATGCATG
CGCAACTTCAGTTTGAAACATGACTTGCGTCGTCACCTAAAAACCCACCTGAGGGGATCC
