>Addgene plasmid #33382 | atp2c1_R (OZ568) | addgene partial sequence | sequence record 41939 | OK_61
ATTGTGCAAAGGCCCTGAGAAAAATCCAAGCTTTGGCGGCCGCTGACTACAAAGACGATGATGACAAATC
TAGACCCGGGGAGCGCCCCTTCCAGTGTCGCATTTGCATGCGGAACTTTTCGGACAAAACCAAATTGCGT
GTTCATACCCGTACTCATACCGGTGAAAAACCGTTTCAGTGTCGGATCTGTATGCGAAATTTCTCCGTTC
GTCATAACTTGACCCGTCATCTACGTACGCACACCGGCGAGAAGCCATTCCAATGCCGAATATGCATGCG
CAACTTCAGTTTGAAACATGACTTGCGTCGTCACCTAAAAACCCACCTGAGGGGATCCTCTGCACAGTAG
TAACTAGAGACTAGAAAAAGGCCGACAAGTCCCGCTCCGCTGAAGATCCTGGCGTAATAGCGAAGAGGCC
CGCACCGATCGCCCTTCCCAACAGTTGCGCAGCCTGAATGGCGAATGGG
[124 nt withheld, positions 470-593]
C
[91 nt withheld, positions 595-685]
A
[49 nt withheld, positions 687-735]
CCTTTGACGTTGGAGTCCACGTTCTTT
[37 nt withheld, positions 763-799]
ACCCTATCTCGGTCTATTCTTTTGATTTATAAGGGATTTTGCCGATTTCGGCCTATTGGTTAAAAAATGA
GCTGATTTTAACAAAA
